>Addgene plasmid #192443 | pcDNA3-mCherry-TSC2(AA)-NLS | addgene full sequence | sequence record 379076 | Addgene NGS Result
GACGGATCGGGAGATCTCCCGATCCCCTATGGTGCACTCTCAGTACAATCTGCTCTGATGCCGCATAGTT
AAGCCAGTATCTGCTCCCTGCTTGTGTGTTGGAGGTCGCTGAGTAGTGCGCGAGCAAAATTTAAGCTACA
ACAAGGCAAGGCTTGACCGACAATTGCATGAAGAATCTGCTTAGGGTTAGGCGTTTTGCGCTGCTTCGCG
ATGTACGGGCCAGATATACGCGTTGACATTGATTATTGACTAGTTATTAATAGTAATCAATTACGGGGTC
ATTAGTTCATAGCCCATATATGGAGTTCCGCGTTACATAACTTACGGTAAATGGCCCGCCTGGCTGACCG
CCCAACGACCCCCGCCCATTGACGTCAATAATGACGTATGTTCCCATAGTAACGCCAATAGGGACTTTCC
ATTGACGTCAATGGGTGGAGTATTTACGGTAAACTGCCCACTTGGCAGTACATCAAGTGTATCATATGCC
AAGTACGCCCCCTATTGACGTCAATGACGGTAAATGGCCCGCCTGGCATTATGCCCAGTACATGACCTTA
TGGGACTTTCCTACTTGGCAGTACATCTACGTATTAGTCATCGCTATTACCATGGTGATGCGGTTTTGGC
AGTACATCAATGGGCGTGGATAGCGGTTTGACTCACGGGGATTTCCAAGTCTCCACCCCATTGACGTCAA
TGGGAGTTTGTTTTGGCACCAAAATCAACGGGACTTTCCAAAATGTCGTAACAACTCCGCCCCATTGACG
CAAATGGGCGGTAGGCGTGTACGGTGGGAGGTCTATATAAGCAGAGCTCTCTGGCTAACTAGAGAACCCA
CTGCTTACTGGCTTATCGAAATTAATACGACTCACTATAGGGAGACCCAAGCTTGCGGCCGCCACCATGG
TGCGGGGTTCTCATCATCATCATCATCATGGTATGGCTAGCATGACTGGTGGACAGCAAATGGGTCGGGA
TCTGTACGACGATGACGATAAGGATCCCATGGTGAGCAAGGGCGAGGAGGATAACATGGCCATCATCAAG
GAGTTCATGCGCTTCAAGGTGCACATGGAGGGCTCCGTGAACGGCCACGAGTTCGAGATCGAGGGCGAGG
GCGAGGGCCGCCCCTACGAGGGCACCCAGACCGCCAAGCTGAAGGTGACCAAGGGTGGCCCCCTGCCCTT
CGCCTGGGACATCCTGTCCCCTCAGTTCATGTACGGCTCCAAGGCCTACGTGAAGCACCCCGCCGACATC
CCCGACTACTTGAAGCTGTCCTTCCCCGAGGGCTTCAAGTGGGAGCGCGTGATGAACTTCGAGGACGGCG
GCGTGGTGACCGTGACCCAGGACTCCTCCCTGCAGGACGGCGAGTTCATCTACAAGGTGAAGCTGCGCGG
CACCAACTTCCCCTCCGACGGCCCCGTAATGCAGAAGAAGACCATGGGCTGGGAGGCCTCCTCCGAGCGG
ATGTACCCCGAGGACGGCGCCCTGAAGGGCGAGATCAAGCAGAGGCTGAAGCTGAAGGACGGCGGCCACT
ACGACGCTGAGGTCAAGACCACCTACAAGGCCAAGAAGCCCGTGCAGCTGCCCGGCGCCTACAACGTCAA
CATCAAGTTGGACATCACCTCCCACAACGAGGACTACACCATCGTGGAACAGTACGAACGCGCCGAGGGC
CGCCACTCCACCGGCGGCATGGACGAGCTGTACAAGCGCATGCATGCAAGGGATCCAGCCAAACCAACAA
GCAAAGATTCAGGCTTGAAGGAGAAGTTTAAGATTCTGTTGGGACTGGGAACACCGAGGCCAAATCCCAG
GTCTGCAGAGGGTAAACAGACGGAGTTTATCATCACCGCGGAAATACTGAGAGAACTGAGCATGGAATGT
GGCCTCAACAATCGCATCCGGATGATAGGGCAGATTTGTGAAGTCGCAAAAACCAAGAAATTTGAAGAGC
ACGCAGTGGAAGCACTCTGGAAGGCGGTCGCGGATCTGTTGCAGCCGGAGCGGCCGCTGGAGGCCCGGCA
CGCGGTGCTGGCTCTGCTGAAGGCCATCGTGCAGGGGCAGGGCGAGCGTTTGGGGGTCCTCAGAGCCCTC
TTCTTTAAGGTCATCAAGGATTACCCTTCCAACGAAGACCTTCACGAAAGGCTGGAGGTTTTCAAGGCCC
TCACAGACAATGGGAGACACATCACCTACTTGGAGGAAGAGCTGGCTGACTTTGTCCTGCAGTGGATGGA
TGTTGGCTTGTCCTCGGAATTCCTTCTGGTGCTGGTGAACTTGGTCAAATTCAATAGCTGTTACCTCGAC
GAGTACATCGCAAGGATGGTTCAGATGATCTGTCTGCTGTGCGTCCGGACCGCGTCCTCTGTGGACATAG
AGGTCTCCCTGCAGGTGCTGGACGCCGTGGTCTGCTACAACTGCCTGCCGGCTGAGAGCCTCCCGCTGTT
CATCGTTACCCTCTGTCGCACCATCAACGTCAAGGAGCTCTGCGAGCCTTGCTGGAAGCTGATGCGGAAC
CTCCTTGGCACCCACCTGGGCCACAGCGCCATCTACAACATGTGCCACCTCATGGAGGACAGAGCCTACA
TGGAGGACGCGCCCCTGCTGAGAGGAGCCGTGTTTTTTGTGGGCATGGCTCTCTGGGGAGCCCACCGGCT
CTATTCTCTCAGGAACTCGCCGACATCTGTGTTGCCATCATTTTACCAGGCCATGGCATGTCCGAACGAG
GTGGTGTCCTATGAGATCGTCCTGTCCATCACCAGGCTCATCAAGAAGTATAGGAAGGAGCTCCAGGTGG
TGGCGTGGGACATTCTGCTGAACATCATCGAACGGCTCCTTCAGCAGCTCCAGACCTTGGACAGCCCGGA
GCTCAGGACCATCGTCCATGACCTGTTGACCACGGTGGAGGAGCTGTGTGACCAGAACGAGTTCCACGGG
TCTCAGGAGAGATACTTTGAACTGGTGGAGAGATGTGCGGACCAGAGGCCTGAGTCCTCCCTCCTGAACC
TGATCTCCTATAGAGCGCAGTCCATCCACCCGGCCAAGGACGGCTGGATTCAGAACCTGCAGGCGCTGAT
GGAGAGATTCTTCAGGAGCGAGTCCCGAGGCGCCGTGCGCATCAAGGTGCTGGACGTGCTGTCCTTTGTG
CTGCTCATCAACAGGCAGTTCTATGAGGAGGAGCTGATTAACTCAGTGGTCATCTCGCAGCTCTCCCACA
TCCCCGAGGATAAAGACCACCAGGTCCGAAAGCTGGCCACCCAGTTGCTGGTGGACCTGGCAGAGGGCTG
CCACACACACCACTTCAACAGCCTGCTGGACATCATCGAGAAGGTGATGGCCCGCTCCCTCTCCCCACCC
CCGGAGCTGGAAGAAAGGGATGTGGCCGCATACTCGGCCTCCTTGGAGGATGTGAAGACAGCCGTCCTGG
GGCTTCTGGTCATCCTTCAGACCAAGCTGTACACCCTGCCTGCAAGCCACGCCACGCGTGTGTATGAGAT
GCTGGTCAGCCACATTCAGCTCCACTACAAGCACAGCTACACCCTGCCAATCGCGAGCAGCATCCGGCTG
CAGGCCTTTGACTTCCTGTTGCTGCTGCGGGCCGACTCACTGCACCGCCTGGGCCTGCCCAACAAGGATG
GAGTCGTGCGGTTCAGCCCCTACTGCGTCTGCGACTACATGGAGCCAGAGAGAGGCTCTGAGAAGAAGAC
CAGCGGCCCCCTTTCTCCTCCCACAGGGCCTCCTGGCCCGGCGCCTGCAGGCCCCGCCGTGCGGCTGGGG
TCCGTGCCCTACTCCCTGCTCTTCCGCGTCCTGCTGCAGTGCTTGAAGCAGGAGTCTGACTGGAAGGTGC
TGAAGCTGGTTCTGGGCAGGCTGCCTGAGTCCCTGCGCTATAAAGTGCTCATCTTTACTTCCCCTTGCAG
TGTGGACCAGCTGTGCTCTGCTCTCTGCTCCATGCTTTCAGGCCCAAAGACACTGGAGCGGCTCCGAGGC
GCCCCAGAAGGCTTCTCCAGAACTGACTTGCACCTGGCCGTGGTTCCAGTGCTGACAGCATTAATCTCTT
ACCATAACTACCTGGACAAAACCAAACAGCGCGAGATGGTCTACTGCCTGGAGCAGGGCCTCATCCACCG
CTGTGCCAGCCAGTGCGTCGTGGCCTTGTCCATCTGCAGCGTGGAGATGCCTGACATCATCATCAAGGCG
CTGCCTGTTCTGGTGGTGAAGCTCACGCACATCTCAGCCACAGCCAGCATGGCCGTCCCACTGCTGGAGT
TCCTGTCCACTCTGGCCAGGCTGCCGCACCTCTACAGGAACTTTGCCGCGGAGCAGTATGCCAGTGTGTT
CGCCATCTCCCTGCCGTACACCAACCCCTCCAAGTTTAATCAGTACATCGTGTGTCTGGCCCATCACGTC
ATAGCCATGTGGTTCATCAGGTGCCGCCTGCCCTTCCGGAAGGATTTTGTCCCTTTCATCACTAAGGGCC
TGCGGTCCAATGTCCTCTTGTCTTTTGATGACACCCCCGAGAAGGACAGCTTCAGGGCCCGGAGTACTGC
TCTCAACGAGAGACCCAAGAGTCTGAGGATAGCCAGACCCCCCAAACAAGGCTTGAATAACTCTCCACCC
GTGAAAGAATTCAAGGAGAGCTCTGCAGCCGAGGCCTTCCGGTGCCGCAGCATCAGTGTGTCTGAACATG
TGGTCCGCAGCAGGATACAGACGTCCCTCACCAGTGCCAGCTTGGGGTCTGCAGATGAGAACTCCGTGGC
CCAGGCTGACGATAGCCTGAAAAACCTCCACCTGGAGCTCACGGAAACCTGTCTGGACATGATGGCTCGA
TACGTCTTCTCCAACTTCACGGCTGTCCCGAAGAGGTCTCCTGTGGGCGAGTTCCTCCTAGCGGGTGGCA
GGACCAAAACCTGGCTGGTTGGGAACAAGCTTGTCACTGTGACGACAAGCGTGGGAACCGGGACCCGGTC
GTTACTAGGCCTGGACTCGGGGGAGCTGCAGTCCGGCCCGGAGTCGAGCTCCAGCCCCGGGGTGCATGTA
AGACAGACCAAGGAGGCGCCGGCCAAGCTGGAGTCCCAGGCTGGGCAGCAGGTGTCCCGTGGGGCCCGGG
ATCGGGTCCGTTCCATGTCGGGGGGCCATGGTCTTCGAGTTGGCGCCCTGGACGTGCCGGCCTCCCAGTT
CCTGGGCAGTGCCACTTCTCCAGGACCACGGACTGCACCAGCCGCGAAACCTGAGAAGGCCTCAGCTGGC
ACCCGGGTTCCTGTGCAGGAGAAGACGAACCTGGCGGCCTATGTGCCCCTGCTGACCCAGGGCTGGGCGG
AGATCCTGGTCCGGAGGCCCACAGGGAACACCAGCTGGCTGATGAGCCTGGAGAACCCGCTCAGCCCTTT
CTCCTCGGACATCAACAACATGCCCCTGCAGGAGCTGTCTAACGCCCTCATGGCGGCTGAGCGCTTCAAG
GAGCACCGGGACACAGCCCTGTACAAGTCACTGTCGGTGCCGGCAGCCAGCACGGCCAAACCCCCTCCTC
TGCCTCGCTCCAACACAGACTCCGCCGTGGTCATGGAGGAGGGAAGTCCGGGCGAGGTTCCTGTGCTGGT
GGAGCCCCCAGGGTTGGAGGACGTTGAGGCAGCGCTAGGCATGGACAGGCGCACGGATGCCTACAGCAGG
TCGTCCTCAGTCTCCAGCCAGGAGGAGAAGTCGCTCCACGCGGAGGAGCTGGTTGGCAGGGGCATCCCCA
TCGAGCGAGTCGTCTCCTCGGAGGGTGGCCGGCCCTCTGTGGACCTCTCCTTCCAGCCCTCGCAGCCCCT
GAGCAAGTCCAGCTCCTCTCCCGAGCTGCAGACTCTGCAGGACATCCTCGGGGACCCTGGGGACAAGGCC
GACGTGGGCCGGCTGAGCCCTGAGGTTAAGGCCCGGTCACAGTCAGGGACCCTGGACGGGGAAAGTGCTG
CCTGGTCGGCCTCGGGCGAAGACAGTCGGGGCCAGCCCGAGGGTCCCTTGCCTTCCAGCTCCCCCCGCTC
GCCCAGTGGCCTCCGGCCCCGAGGTTACGCGATCTCCGACTCGGCCCCATCACGCAGGGGCAAGAGAGTA
GAGAGGGACGCCTTAAAGAGCAGAGCCACAGCCTCCAATGCAGAGAAAGTGCCAGGCATCAACCCCAGTT
TCGTGTTCCTGCAGCTCTACCATTCCCCCTTCTTTGGCGACGAGTCAAACAAGCCAATCCTGCTGCCCAA
TGAGTCACAGTCCTTTGAGCGGTCGGTGCAGCTCCTCGACCAGATCCCATCATACGACACCCACAAGATC
GCCGTCCTGTATGTTGGAGAAGGCCAGAGCAACAGCGAGCTCGCCATCCTGTCCAATGAGCATGGCTCCT
ACAGGTACACGGAGTTCCTGACGGGCCTGGGCCGGCTCATCGAGCTGAAGGACTGCCAGCCGGACAAGGT
GTACCTGGGAGGCCTGGACGTGTGTGGTGAGGACGGCCAGTTCACCTACTGCTGGCACGATGACATCATG
CAAGCCGTCTTCCACATCGCCACCCTGATGCCCACCAAGGACGTGGACAAGCACCGCTGCGACAAGAAGC
GCCACCTGGGCAACGACTTTGTGTCCATTGTCTACAATGACTCCGGTGAGGACTTCAAGCTTGGCACCAT
CAAGGGCCAGTTCAACTTTGTCCACGTGATCGTCACCCCGCTGGACTACGAGTGCAACCTGGTGTCCCTG
CAGTGCAGGAAAGACATGGAGGGCCTTGTGGACACCAGCGTGGCCAAGATCGTGTCTGACCGCAACCTGC
CCTTCGTGGCCCGCCAGATGGCCCTGCACGCAAATATGGCCTCACAGGTGCATCATAGCCGCTCCAACCC
CACCGATATCTACCCCTCCAAGTGGATTGCCCGGCTCCGCCACATCAAGCGGCTCCGCCAGCGGATCTGC
GAGGAAGCCGCCTACTCCAACCCCAGCCTACCTCTGGTGCACCCTCCGTCCCATAGCAAAGCCCCTGCAC
AGACTCCAGCCGAGCCCACACCTGGCTATGAGGTGGGCCAGCGGAAGCGCCTCATCTCCTCGGTGGAGGA
CTTCACCGAGTTTGTGGAATTCCCCAAAAAGAAGAGAAAGGTGGAAGACGCATAATCTAGAGGGCCCTAT
TCTATAGTGTCACCTAAATGCTAGAGCTCGCTGATCAGCCTCGACTGTGCCTTCTAGTTGCCAGCCATCT
GTTGTTTGCCCCTCCCCCGTGCCTTCCTTGACCCTGGAAGGTGCCACTCCCACTGTCCTTTCCTAATAAA
ATGAGGAAATTGCATCGCATTGTCTGAGTAGGTGTCATTCTATTCTGGGGGGTGGGGTGGGGCAGGACAG
CAAGGGGGAGGATTGGGAAGACAATAGCAGGCATGCTGGGGATGCGGTGGGCTCTATGGCTTCTGAGGCG
GAAAGAACCAGCTGGGGCTCTAGGGGGTATCCCC
[124 nt withheld, positions 7455-7578]
C
[91 nt withheld, positions 7580-7670]
A
[49 nt withheld, positions 7672-7720]
CCTTTGACGTTGGAGTCCACGTTCTTT
[37 nt withheld, positions 7748-7784]
ACCCTATCTCGGTCTATTCTTTTGATTTATAAGGGATTTTGCCGATTTCGGCCTATTGGTTAAAAAATGA
GCTGATTTAACAAAAATTTAACGCGAATTAATTCTGTGGAATGTGTGTCAGTTAGGGTGTGGAAAGTCCC
CAGGCTCCCCAGCAGGCAGAAGTATGCAAAGCATGCATCTCAATTAGTCAGCAACCAGGTGTGGAAAGTC
CCCAGGCTCCCCAGCAGGCAGAAGTATGCAAAGCATGCATCTCAATTAGTCAGCAACCATAGTCCCGCCC
CTAACTCCGCCCATCCCGCCCCTAACTCCGCCCAGTTCCGCCCATTCTCCGCCCCATGGCTGACTAATTT
TTTTTATTTATGCAGAGGCCGAGGCCGCCTCTGCCTCTGAGCTATTCCAGAAGTAGTGAGGAGGCTTTTT
TGGAGGCCTAGGCTTTTGCAAAAAGCTCCCGGGAGCTTGTATATCCATTTTCGGATCTGATCAAGAGACA
GGATGAGGATCGTTTCGCATGATTGAACAAGATGGATTGCACGCAGGTTCTCCGGCCGCTTGGGTGGAGA
GGCTATTCGGCTATGACTGGGCACAACAGACAATCGGCTGCTCTGATGCCGCCGTGTTCCGGCTGTCAGC
GCAGGGGCGCCCGGTTCTTTTTGTCAAGACCGACCTGTCCGGTGCCCTGAATGAACTGCAGGACGAGGCA
GCGCGGCTATCGTGGCTGGCCACGACGGGCGTTCCTTGCGCAGCTGTGCTCGACGTTGTCACTGAAGCGG
GAAGGGACTGGCTGCTATTGGGCGAAGTGCCGGGGCAGGATCTCCTGTCATCTCACCTTGCTCCTGCCGA
GAAAGTATCCATCATGGCTGATGCAATGCGGCGGCTGCATACGCTTGATCCGGCTACCTGCCCATTCGAC
CACCAAGCGAAACATCGCATCGAGCGAGCACGTACTCGGATGGAAGCCGGTCTTGTCGATCAGGATGATC
TGGACGAAGAGCATCAGGGGCTCGCGCCAGCCGAACTGTTCGCCAGGCTCAAGGCGCGCATGCCCGACGG
CGAGGATCTCGTCGTGACCCATGGCGATGCCTGCTTGCCGAATATCATGGTGGAAAATGGCCGCTTTTCT
GGATTCATCGACTGTGGCCGGCTGGGTGTGGCGGACCGCTATCAGGACATAGCGTTGGCTACCCGTGATA
TTGCTGAAGAGCTTGGCGGCGAATGGGCTGACCGCTTCCTCGTGCTTTACGGTATCGCCGCTCCCGATTC
GCAGCGCATCGCCTTCTATCGCCTTCTTGACGAGTTCTTCTGAGCGGGACTCTGGGGTTCGAAATGACCG
ACCAAGCGACGCCCAACCTGCCATCACGAGATTTCGATTCCACCGCCGCCTTCTATGAAAGGTTGGGCTT
CGGAATCGTTTTCCGGGACGCCGGCTGGATGATCCTCCAGCGCGGGGATCTCATGCTGGAGTTCTTCGCC
CACCCCAACTTGTTTATTGCAGCTTATAATGGTTACAAATAAAGCAATAGCATCACAAATTTCACAAATA
AAGCATTTTTTTCACTGCATTCTAGTTGTGGTTTGTCCAAACTCATCAATGTATCTTATCATGTCTGTAT
ACCGTCGACCTCTAGCTAGAGCTTGGCGTAATCATGGTCATAGCTGTTTCCTGTGTGAAATTGTTATCCG
CTCACAATTCCACACAACATACGAGCCGGAAGCATAAAGTGTAAAGCCTGGGGTGCCTAATGAGTGAGCT
AACTCACATTAATTGCGTTGCGCTCACTGCCCGCTTTCCAGTCGGGAAACCTGTCGTGCCAGCTGCATTA
ATGAATCGGCCAACGCGCGGGGAGAGGCGGTTTGCGTATTGGGCGCTCTTCCGCTTCCTCGCTCACTGAC
TCGCTGCGCTCGGTCGTTCGGCTGCGGCGAGCGGTATCAGCTCACTCAAAGGCGGTAATACGGTTATCCA
CAGAATCAGGGGATAACGCAGGAAAGAACATGTGAGCAAAAGGCCAGCAAAAGGCCAGGAACCGTAAAAA
GGCCGCGTTGCTGGCGTTTTTCCATAGGCTCCGCCCCCCTGACGAGCATCACAAAAATCGACGCTCAAGT
CAGAGGTGGCGAAACCCGACAGGACTATAAAGATACCAGGCGTTTCCCCCTGGAAGCTCCCTCGTGCGCT
CTCCTGTTCCGACCCTGCCGCTTACCGGATACCTGTCCGCCTTTCTCCCTTCGGGAAGCGTGGCGCTTTC
TCATAGCTCACGCTGTAGGTATCTCAGTTCGGTGTAGGTCGTTCGCTCCAAGCTGGGCTGTGTGCACGAA
CCCCCCGTTCAGCCCGACCGCTGCGCCTTATCCGGTAACTATCGTCTTGAGTCCAACCCGGTAAGACACG
ACTTATCGCCACTGGCAGCAGCCACTGGTAACAGGATTAGCAGAGCGAGGTATGTAGGCGGTGCTACAGA
GTTCTTGAAGTGGTGGCCTAACTACGGCTACACTAGAAGAACAGTATTTGGTATCTGCGCTCTGCTGAAG
CCAGTTACCTTCGGAAAAAGAGTTGGTAGCTCTTGATCCGGCAAACAAACCACCGCTGGTAGCGGTGGTT
TTTTTGTTTGCAAGCAGCAGATTACGCGCAGAAAAAAAGGATCTCAAGAAGATCCTTTGATCTTTTCTAC
GGGGTCTGACGCTCAGTGGAACGAAAACTCACGTTAAGGGATTTTGGTCATGAGATTATCAAAAAGGATC
TTCACCTAGATCCTTTTAAATTAAAAATGAAGTTTTAAATCAATCTAAAGTATATATGAGTAAACTTGGT
CTGACAGTTACCAATGCTTAATCAGTGAGGCACCTATCTCAGCGATCTGTCTATTTCGTTCATCCATAGT
TGCCTGACTCCCCGTCGTGTAGATAACTACGATACGGGAGGGCTTACCATCTGGCCCCAGTGCTGCAATG
ATACCGCGAGACCCACGCTCACCGGCTCCAGATTTATCAGCAATAAACCAGCCAGCCGGAAGGGCCGAGC
GCAGAAGTGGTCCTGCAACTTTATCCGCCTCCATCCAGTCTATTAATTGTTGCCGGGAAGCTAGAGTAAG
TAGTTCGCCAGTTAATAGTTTGCGCAACGTTGTTGCCATTGCTACAGGCATCGTGGTGTCACGCTCGTCG
TTTGGTATGGCTTCATTCAGCTCCGGTTCCCAACGATCAAGGCGAGTTACATGATCCCCCATGTTGTGCA
AAAAAGCGGTTAGCTCCTTCGGTCCTCCGATCGTTGTCAGAAGTAAGTTGGCCGCAGTGTTATCACTCAT
GGTTATGGCAGCACTGCATAATTCTCTTACTGTCATGCCATCCGTAAGATGCTTTTCTGTGACTGGTGAG
TACTCAACCAAGTCATTCTGAGAATAGTGTATGCGGCGACCGAGTTGCTCTTGCCCGGCGTCAATACGGG
ATAATACCGCGCCACATAGCAGAACTTTAAAAGTGCTCATCATTGGAAAACGTTCTTCGGGGCGAAAACT
CTCAAGGATCTTACCGCTGTTGAGATCCAGTTCGATGTAACCCACTCGTGCACCCAACTGATCTTCAGCA
TCTTTTACTTTCACCAGCGTTTCTGGGTGAGCAAAAACAGGAAGGCAAAATGCCGCAAAAAAGGGAATAA
GGGCGACACGGAAATGTTGAATACTCATACTCTTCCTTTTTCAATATTATTGAAGCATTTATCAGGGTTA
TTGTCTCATGAGCGGATACATATTTGAATGTATTTAGAAAAATAAACAAATAGGGGTTCCGCGCACATTT
CCCCGAAAAGTGCCACCTGACGTC
Features (pLannotate 1.2.2; 25 found; start..end, strand, type, name):
     28..80      -  misc_feature   bom (fragment): basis of mobility region from pBR322
    235..614     +  enhancer       CMV enhancer: human cytomegalovirus immediate early enhancer
    615..818     +  promoter       CMV promoter: human cytomegalovirus (CMV) immediate early promoter
    814..847     +  LTR            5' LTR (truncated) (fragment): truncated 5' long terminal repeat (LTR) from HIV-1
    863..881     +  promoter       T7 promoter: promoter for bacteriophage T7 RNA polymerase
    922..942     +  CDS            capTEV™ (fragment): composite tag for in vivo biotinylation, TEV protease cleavage, and 6xHis tagging
    943..975     +  CDS            T7 tag (gene 10 leader): leader peptide from bacteriophage T7 gene 10 promotes efficient translation in E. coli
    979..1002    +  CDS            Xpress™ tag: Xpress™ epitope tag, including an enterokinase recognition and cleavage site
   1009..1716    +  CDS            mCherry: mCherry is a basic (constitutively fluorescent) red fluorescent protein published in 2004, derived from Discosoma sp.. It is reported to be a very rapidly-maturing monomer with low acid sensitivity.
   1738..7086    +  CDS            TSC2: TSC2_HUMAN - Also known as TSC4. Experimental evidence at protein level: Swiss-Prot protein existence level 1. In complex with TSC1, this tumor suppressor inhibits the nutrient-mediated or growth factor-stimulated phosphorylation of S6K1 and EIF4EBP1 by negatively regulating mTORC1 signaling (PubMed:12271141, PubMed:28215400). Acts as a GTPase-activating protein (GAP) for the small GTPase RHEB, a direct activator of the protein kinase activity of mTORC1 (PubMed:15340059). May also play a role in microtubule-mediated protein transport (By similarity). Also stimulates the intrinsic GTPase activi
   7141..7159    -  promoter       SP6 promoter: promoter for bacteriophage SP6 RNA polymerase
   7185..7409    +  polyA_signal   bGH poly(A) signal: bovine growth hormone polyadenylation signal
   7413..7434    +  promoter       SV40 promoter (fragment): SV40 enhancer and early promoter
   7455..7883    +  rep_origin     f1 ori (sequence partly withheld): f1 bacteriophage origin of replication; arrow indicates direction of (+) strand synthesis
   7897..8226    +  promoter       SV40 promoter: SV40 enhancer and early promoter
   8293..9084    +  CDS            neo: KKA2_KLEPN - Also known as kan, nptII. Experimental evidence at protein level: Swiss-Prot protein existence level 1. Resistance to kanamycin, neomycin, paromomycin, ribostamycin, butirosin and gentamicin B. From Klebsiella pneumoniae.
   9108..9266    +  CDS            ble (fragment): BLE_KLEPN - Experimental evidence at protein level: Swiss-Prot protein existence level 1. Binding protein with a strong affinity to the bleomycin family of antibiotics. Binds to CL990; an antimitotic-antibiotic compound. From Klebsiella pneumoniae.
   9261..9382    +  polyA_signal   SV40 poly(A) signal: SV40 polyadenylation signal
   9453..9475    -  protein_bind   lac operator (fragment): The lac repressor binds to the lac operator to inhibit transcription in E. coli. This inhibition can be relieved by adding lactose or isopropyl-β-D-thiogalactopyranoside (IPTG). lac repressor encoded by lacI
   9479..9509    -  promoter       lac promoter: promoter for the E. coli lac operon
   9524..9545    -  protein_bind   CAP binding site: CAP binding activates transcription in the presence of cAMP. E. coli catabolite activator protein
   9558..9650    -  CDS            lacI (fragment): lac repressor; lacI; The lac repressor binds to the lac operator to inhibit transcription in E. coli. This inhibition can be relieved by adding lactose or isopropyl-β-D-thiogalactopyranoside (IPTG).
   9833..10421   -  rep_origin     ori: high-copy-number ColE1/pMB1/pBR322/pUC origin of replication
  10592..11452   -  CDS            AmpR: β-lactamase; bla; confers resistance to ampicillin, carbenicillin, and related antibiotics
  11453..11557   -  promoter       AmpR promoter: bla
