[The description below was written by a language model from this plasmid's Addgene catalogue record and pLannotate feature annotations shown in this document.]
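Description:
pcDNA3-mCherry-TSC2(AA)-NLS is a mammalian expression plasmid of about 11.6 kb built on the pcDNA3 backbone. It is propagated in E. coli through a high-copy ColE1/pUC-type origin with ampicillin selection (AmpR under its own bla promoter). It also carries an f1 origin, which permits single-stranded DNA production. For selection in mammalian cells, an SV40 early promoter drives a neomycin phosphotransferase gene terminated by an SV40 poly(A) signal, conferring G418 resistance.

The payload is a roughly 6.1 kb fusion open reading frame, assembled by Gibson cloning and transcribed from the CMV immediate-early enhancer/promoter, with a bovine growth hormone polyadenylation signal downstream. The reading frame begins with a backbone-derived leader of 6xHis, T7 gene 10 leader and Xpress epitope tags. This is followed by the red fluorescent protein mCherry, then human TSC2 isoform 5, and finally a C-terminal nuclear localization signal. The NLS is listed in the catalogue record but is not separately annotated in the feature table. T7 and SP6 promoters flank the cassette. A few short annotations, including the HIV-1 LTR, capTEV, ble and lacI fragments, look like partial matches to backbone sequence rather than functional elements.

TSC2, in complex with TSC1, acts as a GTPase-activating protein for Rheb and thereby restrains mTORC1 signaling. Here Ser939 and Thr1439 (equivalent to Thr1462 in isoform 1) are changed to alanine to block Akt phosphorylation. The nuclear targeting and the fluorescent tag allow this Akt-insensitive TSC2 to be confined to the nucleus and visualized there. This fits the associated study of Rheb-dependent regulation of nuclear mTORC1 activity.
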