Addgene plasmid #192443: pcDNA3-mCherry-TSC2(AA)-NLS
Purpose: Encodes mCherry-tagged TSC2 isoform 5 with S939A, T1439A mutations to block Akt phosphorylation; targeted to the nucleus.
Depositing lab: Jin Zhang. Depositing organization: University of California, San Diego (UCSD). Publication: Rheb regulates nuclear mTORC1 activity independent of farnesylation. Zhong Y, Zhou X, Guan KL, Zhang J. Cell Chem Biol. 2022 Jun 16;29(6):1037-1045.e4. doi: 10.1016/j.chembiol.2022.02.006. Epub 2022 Mar 15. PubMed 35294906.
Backbone
  Vector backbone: pcDNA3
  Backbone size w/o insert (bp): 5472
  Total vector size (bp): 11589
  Vector type: Mammalian Expression
  Selectable markers: Neomycin (select with G418)
Growth in bacteria
  Bacterial resistance: Ampicillin, 100 μg/mL
  Growth temperature: 37°C
  Growth strain: DH5alpha
  Copy number: High Copy
Gene/Insert
  Gene/Insert name: mCherry-TSC2(S939A,T1439A)-NLS
  Species: H. sapiens (human)
  Insert size (bp): 6117
  Mutation: TSC2 Ser 939 and Thr 1439 (equivalent to 1462 in isoform 1) mutated to Ala.
  Entrez Gene: TSC2 (a.k.a. LAM, PPP1R160, TSC4)
  Promoter: CMV
  Tag / fusion protein: 6xHIS - T7 tag (gene 10 leader) - Xpress (TM) tag (N terminal on backbone); mCherry (N terminal on insert); Nuclear localization signal (NLS) (C terminal on insert)
  Cloning method: Gibson Cloning
  Sequencing primers: 5′ CMV forward; 3′ BGH reverse
Resource information
  A portion of this plasmid was derived from a plasmid made by: TSC2-AA cDNA was provided by Brendan Manning (Addgene Plasmid #14131)
Terms and licenses: Academic/Nonprofit Terms; Industry Terms: Not Available to Industry
How to cite: pcDNA3-mCherry-TSC2(AA)-NLS was a gift from Jin Zhang (Addgene plasmid # 192443 ; http://n2t.net/addgene:192443 ; RRID:Addgene_192443)
